Addgene plasmid #223435: pET-28b R6CZ24_6H C-terminal
Purpose: R6CZ24 Thiolase expression vector with C-terminal His6 tag
Depositing lab: Emily Balskus. Depositing organization: Harvard University. Publication: Gut microbial metabolism of 5-ASA diminishes its clinical efficacy in inflammatory bowel disease. Mehta RS, Mayers JR, Zhang Y, Bhosle A, Glasser NR, Nguyen LH, Ma W, Bae S, Branck T, Song K, Sebastian L, Pacheco JA, Seo HS, Clish C, Dhe-Paganon S, Ananthakrishnan AN, Franzosa EA, Balskus EP, Chan AT, Huttenhower C. Nat Med. 2023 Mar;29(3):700-709. doi: 10.1038/s41591-023-02217-7. Epub 2023 Feb 23. PubMed 36823301.
Backbone
  Vector backbone: pET-28b
Growth in bacteria
  Bacterial resistance: Kanamycin, 50 μg/mL
  Growth temperature: 37°C
  Growth strain: DH5alpha
  Copy number: Unknown
Gene/Insert
  Gene/Insert name: R6CZ24 Thiolase
  Tag / fusion protein: His6 (C terminal on insert)
Resource information
  A portion of this plasmid was derived from a plasmid made by: GenScript
Terms and licenses: Academic/Nonprofit Terms; Industry Terms: Not Available to Industry
How to cite: pET-28b R6CZ24_6H C-terminal was a gift from Emily Balskus (Addgene plasmid # 223435 ; http://n2t.net/addgene:223435 ; RRID:Addgene_223435)
