[The description below was written by a language model from this plasmid's Addgene catalogue record and pLannotate feature annotations shown in this document.]
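Description:
pET-28b R6CZ24_6H C-terminal is a bacterial protein expression plasmid of about 6.5 kb, built on the pET-28b backbone for T7-driven production of a thiolase designated R6CZ24. It is maintained in E. coli through a ColE1/pMB1-type origin accompanied by the bom region and the rop gene, which keeps copy number down, and it is selected with kanamycin through an aminoglycoside phosphotransferase gene. An f1 phage origin is also present. The short tetracycline-resistance and AmpR promoter fragments that were annotated are backbone remnants rather than functional markers.

The expression cassette consists of a T7 promoter directly followed by a lac operator, the strong phage T7 gene 10 ribosome binding site, the thiolase open reading frame, a C-terminal six-histidine tag and the T7 terminator. The plasmid also carries lacI under its own promoter, so the repressor occupies the operator and holds transcription off until IPTG or lactose is added. Expression additionally requires a host that supplies T7 RNA polymerase. The automated annotation matched the roughly 1.2 kb insert to an acetoacetyl-CoA thiolase from Syntrophomonas wolfei. This reflects sequence similarity and supports the thiolase assignment, but the record does not state the source organism of R6CZ24. The histidine stretch is labelled as a fragment of a 9xHis tag, consistent with the stated His6. The short solubility-tag fragment called just before the terminator is probably vector-derived sequence, not part of the protein.

The His tag allows nickel-affinity purification of the recombinant enzyme. The plasmid comes from a study of how gut microbes metabolise the inflammatory bowel disease drug 5-ASA, which suggests it was used to produce the enzyme for biochemical characterisation. Part of the plasmid was derived from commercially synthesised material.
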