Features (pLannotate 1.2.2; 19 found; start..end, strand, type, name):
     12..467     +  rep_origin     f1 ori (sequence partly withheld): f1 bacteriophage origin of replication; arrow indicates direction of (+) strand synthesis
    494..551     +  promoter       AmpR promoter (fragment): bla
    560..1375    -  CDS            KanR: aminoglycoside phosphotransferase; aph(3')-Ia; confers resistance to kanamycin in bacteria or G418 (Geneticin®) in eukaryotes
   1497..2085    +  rep_origin     ori: high-copy-number ColE1/pMB1/pBR322/pUC origin of replication
   2271..2413    -  misc_feature   bom: basis of mobility region from pBR322
   2515..2706    -  CDS            rop: Rop protein, which maintains plasmids at low copy number; rop
   2723..3103    +  CDS            YPB1_ECOLX: Protein predicted: Swiss-Prot protein existence level 4. From Escherichia coli.
   3175..3466    -  CDS            TcR (fragment): tetracycline efflux protein; tet; confers resistance to tetracycline
   3481..3502    -  protein_bind   CAP binding site: CAP binding activates transcription in the presence of cAMP. E. coli catabolite activator protein
   3515..4597    -  CDS            lacI: lac repressor; lacI; The lac repressor binds to the lac operator to inhibit transcription in E. coli. This inhibition can be relieved by adding lactose or isopropyl-β-D-thiogalactopyranoside (IPTG).
   4598..4675    -  promoter       lacI promoter: lacI
   4683..4962    -  CDS            TcR (fragment): tetracycline efflux protein; tet; confers resistance to tetracycline
   4984..5002    +  promoter       T7 promoter: promoter for bacteriophage T7 RNA polymerase
   5003..5027    +  protein_bind   lac operator: The lac repressor binds to the lac operator to inhibit transcription in E. coli. This inhibition can be relieved by adding lactose or isopropyl-β-D-thiogalactopyranoside (IPTG). lac repressor encoded by lacI
   5042..5064    +  RBS            RBS: efficient ribosome binding site from bacteriophage T7 gene 10 (Olins and Rangwala, 1989)
   5095..6324    +  CDS            THLA_SYNWW: Experimental evidence at protein level: Swiss-Prot protein existence level 1. Involved in syntrophic growth of S.wolfei with butyrate, as part of the butyrate oxidation pathway. Probably catalyzes the beta- keto thiolysis of acetoacetyl-CoA, leading to 2 acetyl-CoA molecules. From Syntrophomonas wolfei subsp. wolfei (strain DSM 2245B / Goettingen).
   6337..6354    +  CDS            9xHis (fragment): 9xHis affinity tag
   6364..6413    +  CDS            SET1 (fragment): solubility-enhancement tag derived from T7 phage gene 10B
   6421..6468    +  terminator     T7 terminator: transcription terminator for bacteriophage T7 RNA polymerase
>Addgene plasmid #223435 | pET-28b R6CZ24_6H C-terminal | addgene full sequence | sequence record 443793 | Addgene NGS Result
TGGCGAATGGG
[124 nt withheld, positions 12-135]
C
[91 nt withheld, positions 137-227]
A
[49 nt withheld, positions 229-277]
CCTTTGACGTTGGAGTCCACGTTCTTT
[37 nt withheld, positions 305-341]
ACCCTATCTCGGTCTATTCTTTTGATTTATAAGGGATTTTGCCGATTTCGGCCTATTGGTTAAAAAATGA
GCTGATTTAACAAAAATTTAACGCGAATTTTAACAAAATATTAACGTTTACAATTTCAGGTGGCACTTTT
CGGGGAAATGTGCGCGGAACCCCTATTTGTTTATTTTTCTAAATACATTCAAATATGTATCCGCTCATGA
ATTAATTCTTAGAAAAACTCATCGAGCATCAAATGAAACTGCAATTTATTCATATCAGGATTATCAATAC
CATATTTTTGAAAAAGCCGTTTCTGTAATGAAGGAGAAAACTCACCGAGGCAGTTCCATAGGATGGCAAG
ATCCTGGTATCGGTCTGCGATTCCGACTCGTCCAACATCAATACAACCTATTAATTTCCCCTCGTCAAAA
ATAAGGTTATCAAGTGAGAAATCACCATGAGTGACGACTGAATCCGGTGAGAATGGCAAAAGTTTATGCA
TTTCTTTCCAGACTTGTTCAACAGGCCAGCCATTACGCTCGTCATCAAAATCACTCGCATCAACCAAACC
GTTATTCATTCGTGATTGCGCCTGAGCGAGACGAAATACGCGATCGCTGTTAAAAGGACAATTACAAACA
GGAATCGAATGCAACCGGCGCAGGAACACTGCCAGCGCATCAACAATATTTTCACCTGAATCAGGATATT
CTTCTAATACCTGGAATGCTGTTTTCCCGGGGATCGCAGTGGTGAGTAACCATGCATCATCAGGAGTACG
GATAAAATGCTTGATGGTCGGAAGAGGCATAAATTCCGTCAGCCAGTTTAGTCTGACCATCTCATCTGTA
ACATCATTGGCAACGCTACCTTTGCCATGTTTCAGAAACAACTCTGGCGCATCGGGCTTCCCATACAATC
GATAGATTGTCGCACCTGATTGCCCGACATTATCGCGAGCCCATTTATACCCATATAAATCAGCATCCAT
GTTGGAATTTAATCGCGGCCTAGAGCAAGACGTTTCCCGTTGAATATGGCTCATAACACCCCTTGTATTA
CTGTTTATGTAAGCAGACAGTTTTATTGTTCATGACCAAAATCCCTTAACGTGAGTTTTCGTTCCACTGA
GCGTCAGACCCCGTAGAAAAGATCAAAGGATCTTCTTGAGATCCTTTTTTTCTGCGCGTAATCTGCTGCT
TGCAAACAAAAAAACCACCGCTACCAGCGGTGGTTTGTTTGCCGGATCAAGAGCTACCAACTCTTTTTCC
GAAGGTAACTGGCTTCAGCAGAGCGCAGATACCAAATACTGTCCTTCTAGTGTAGCCGTAGTTAGGCCAC
CACTTCAAGAACTCTGTAGCACCGCCTACATACCTCGCTCTGCTAATCCTGTTACCAGTGGCTGCTGCCA
GTGGCGATAAGTCGTGTCTTACCGGGTTGGACTCAAGACGATAGTTACCGGATAAGGCGCAGCGGTCGGG
CTGAACGGGGGGTTCGTGCACACAGCCCAGCTTGGAGCGAACGACCTACACCGAACTGAGATACCTACAG
CGTGAGCTATGAGAAAGCGCCACGCTTCCCGAAGGGAGAAAGGCGGACAGGTATCCGGTAAGCGGCAGGG
TCGGAACAGGAGAGCGCACGAGGGAGCTTCCAGGGGGAAACGCCTGGTATCTTTATAGTCCTGTCGGGTT
TCGCCACCTCTGACTTGAGCGTCGATTTTTGTGATGCTCGTCAGGGGGGCGGAGCCTATGGAAAAACGCC
AGCAACGCGGCCTTTTTACGGTTCCTGGCCTTTTGCTGGCCTTTTGCTCACATGTTCTTTCCTGCGTTAT
CCCCTGATTCTGTGGATAACCGTATTACCGCCTTTGAGTGAGCTGATACCGCTCGCCGCAGCCGAACGAC
CGAGCGCAGCGAGTCAGTGAGCGAGGAAGCGGAAGAGCGCCTGATGCGGTATTTTCTCCTTACGCATCTG
TGCGGTATTTCACACCGCATATATGGTGCACTCTCAGTACAATCTGCTCTGATGCCGCATAGTTAAGCCA
GTATACACTCCGCTATCGCTACGTGACTGGGTCATGGCTGCGCCCCGACACCCGCCAACACCCGCTGACG
CGCCCTGACGGGCTTGTCTGCTCCCGGCATCCGCTTACAGACAAGCTGTGACCGTCTCCGGGAGCTGCAT
GTGTCAGAGGTTTTCACCGTCATCACCGAAACGCGCGAGGCAGCTGCGGTAAAGCTCATCAGCGTGGTCG
TGAAGCGATTCACAGATGTCTGCCTGTTCATCCGCGTCCAGCTCGTTGAGTTTCTCCAGAAGCGTTAATG
TCTGGCTTCTGATAAAGCGGGCCATGTTAAGGGCGGTTTTTTCCTGTTTGGTCACTGATGCCTCCGTGTA
AGGGGGATTTCTGTTCATGGGGGTAATGATACCGATGAAACGAGAGAGGATGCTCACGATACGGGTTACT
GATGATGAACATGCCCGGTTACTGGAACGTTGTGAGGGTAAACAACTGGCGGTATGGATGCGGCGGGACC
AGAGAAAAATCACTCAGGGTCAATGCCAGCGCTTCGTTAATACAGATGTAGGTGTTCCACAGGGTAGCCA
GCAGCATCCTGCGATGCAGATCCGGAACATAATGGTGCAGGGCGCTGACTTCCGCGTTTCCAGACTTTAC
GAAACACGGAAACCGAAGACCATTCATGTTGTTGCTCAGGTCGCAGACGTTTTGCAGCAGCAGTCGCTTC
ACGTTCGCTCGCGTATCGGTGATTCATTCTGCTAACCAGTAAGGCAACCCCGCCAGCCTAGCCGGGTCCT
CAACGACAGGAGCACGATCATGCGCACCCGTGGGGCCGCCATGCCGGCGATAATGGCCTGCTTCTCGCCG
AAACGTTTGGTGGCGGGACCAGTGACGAAGGCTTGAGCGAGGGCGTGCAAGATTCCGAATACCGCAAGCG
ACAGGCCGATCATCGTCGCGCTCCAGCGAAAGCGGTCCTCGCCGAAAATGACCCAGAGCGCTGCCGGCAC
CTGTCCTACGAGTTGCATGATAAAGAAGACAGTCATAAGTGCGGCGACGATAGTCATGCCCCGCGCCCAC
CGGAAGGAGCTGACTGGGTTGAAGGCTCTCAAGGGCATCGGTCGAGATCCCGGTGCCTAATGAGTGAGCT
AACTTACATTAATTGCGTTGCGCTCACTGCCCGCTTTCCAGTCGGGAAACCTGTCGTGCCAGCTGCATTA
ATGAATCGGCCAACGCGCGGGGAGAGGCGGTTTGCGTATTGGGCGCCAGGGTGGTTTTTCTTTTCACCAG
TGAGACGGGCAACAGCTGATTGCCCTTCACCGCCTGGCCCTGAGAGAGTTGCAGCAAGCGGTCCACGCTG
GTTTGCCCCAGCAGGCGAAAATCCTGTTTGATGGTGGTTAACGGCGGGATATAACATGAGCTGTCTTCGG
TATCGTCGTATCCCACTACCGAGATATCCGCACCAACGCGCAGCCCGGACTCGGTAATGGCGCGCATTGC
GCCCAGCGCCATCTGATCGTTGGCAACCAGCATCGCAGTGGGAACGATGCCCTCATTCAGCATTTGCATG
GTTTGTTGAAAACCGGACATGGCACTCCAGTCGCCTTCCCGTTCCGCTATCGGCTGAATTTGATTGCGAG
TGAGATATTTATGCCAGCCAGCCAGACGCAGACGCGCCGAGACAGAACTTAATGGGCCCGCTAACAGCGC
GATTTGCTGGTGACCCAATGCGACCAGATGCTCCACGCCCAGTCGCGTACCGTCTTCATGGGAGAAAATA
ATACTGTTGATGGGTGTCTGGTCAGAGACATCAAGAAATAACGCCGGAACATTAGTGCAGGCAGCTTCCA
CAGCAATGGCATCCTGGTCATCCAGCGGATAGTTAATGATCAGCCCACTGACGCGTTGCGCGAGAAGATT
GTGCACCGCCGCTTTACAGGCTTCGACGCCGCTTCGTTCTACCATCGACACCACCACGCTGGCACCCAGT
TGATCGGCGCGAGATTTAATCGCCGCGACAATTTGCGACGGCGCGTGCAGGGCCAGACTGGAGGTGGCAA
CGCCAATCAGCAACGACTGTTTGCCCGCCAGTTGTTGTGCCACGCGGTTGGGAATGTAATTCAGCTCCGC
CATCGCCGCTTCCACTTTTTCCCGCGTTTTCGCAGAAACGTGGCTGGCCTGGTTCACCACGCGGGAAACG
GTCTGATAAGAGACACCGGCATACTCTGCGACATCGTATAACGTTACTGGTTTCACATTCACCACCCTGA
ATTGACTCTCTTCCGGGCGCTATCATGCCATACCGCGAAAGGTTTTGCGCCATTCGATGGTGTCCGGGAT
CTCGACGCTCTCCCTTATGCGACTCCTGCATTAGGAAGCAGCCCAGTAGTAGGTTGAGGCCGTTGAGCAC
CGCCGCCGCAAGGAATGGTGCATGCAAGGAGATGGCGCCCAACAGTCCCCCGGCCACGGGGCCTGCCACC
ATACCCACGCCGAAACAAGCGCTCATGAGCCCGAAGTGGCGAGCCCGATCTTCCCCATCGGTGATGTCGG
CGATATAGGCGCCAGCAACCGCACCTGTGGCGCCGGTGATGCCGGCCACGATGCGTCCGGCGTAGAGGAT
CGAGATCTCGATCCCGCGAAATTAATACGACTCACTATAGGGGAATTGTGAGCGGATAACAATTCCCCTC
TAGAAATAATTTTGTTTAACTTTAAGAAGGAGATATACCATGGCCATGAAAGATCTATATGTTGTAAATT
GTTGCCGCACCGCTATCGGCAGCTTTGGTGGCTCCCTGAAGAACACTCCAGCAGCTGAGATGGGTGCAGT
GGTCGTCAAAGAAGCTCTGAAGCGCGCAAATGTGGCACCGGAGAACGTCGACGAATTAATGTTCGGCTGT
ATTTTGACCAGCGCACAAGGTCAAAACGTTGCGCGTCAGGTTTCAATCAAAGCGGGTATCCCGTATTCTG
TTCCGGCGTACACCGTTGGCATGGTCTGCGGTTCGGGCATGAAAAGCGTTATTGAGGGTGCGCGTAGCAT
TCTGGCAGGCGACTCCGATATTGTTGTTTGTGGTGGCACGGAAAATATGAGCGCAGCGCCATTCGCTTCT
ATGGATGCCCGCTGGGGTGCGCGCATGGGCGACAAAAAGTTGGTTGATACCATGATTAAAGATGGTCTGT
GGGATGCGTATAACAACTATCATATGGGTACAACCGCCGAGAACATTAATGACATCTGGGGCATCACCCG
TCGTGAACAAGACGAGTTCGCCGCTGCCTCCCAGCAGAAAACCGAGGCGGCTCAAGCAGCGGGTCGCTTT
GATGACGAGATCGTGCCGGTGATGATTAAGGTGAAAAAGGAGATGGTTCCGTTCGCGAAGGATGAGTACC
CGAAGGCGGGAGTTACCGCCGATAGCATCGCGAAACTCAAGGGTGCCTTCCCGGTGGGCCCAGAAAGCCC
GAATCCGGTGGTGGTCAACACGTTCGAGCCGACCGGTTGCCAGGATGCACCGGATAAAGGAACGCAGCGT
GTTACTGCTGCGAACGCAAGTGGCATCAACGACGGCGCAGCTGCGATCGTTCTGGCGTCGGGGGAAGCGG
TAGCGAAGTACGGCTTGAAGCCGATGGCAAAGCTGATAGGTTGGGGTCAGGGCGGCGTCGACCCTAAAAT
CATGGGTGTGGGTCCGGTCGTGGCCTCTCGTAATGCAATGAAAAAGGCAGGCGTTACCATCGACGACATT
GACCTGATCGAGGCGAATGAAGCGTTTGCTGCCCAAAGCATCGCAGTAGCGAGAGAACTGCACTTTGACA
TGAGCAAAGTGAACGTGAACGGTGGTGCCATTGCGCTGGGTCATCCGGTTGGTGCGTCCGGCGCGCGTAT
TATCGTGACCTTGCTGCACGAAATGCAGAAACGTCCGGAAGCGAAGAAGGGTCTGGCTACCCTTTGCATT
GGCGGTGGTATGGGTACGGCGGTGGTTTTTGAAAAATGCCTCGAGCACCACCACCACCACCACTGAGATC
CGGCTGCTAACAAAGCCCGAAAGGAAGCTGAGTTGGCTGCTGCCACCGCTGAGCAATAACTAGCATAACC
CCTTGGGGCCTCTAAACGGGTCTTGAGGGGTTTTTTGCTGAAAGGAGGAACTATATCCGGAT
